Addgene plasmid #98034: pRVdG-4Cre
Purpose: First-generation rabies viral vector genome
Depositing lab: Ian Wickersham. Depositing organization: Massachusetts Institute of Technology. Publication: Nontoxic, double-deletion-mutant rabies viral vectors for retrograde targeting of projection neurons. Chatterjee S, Sullivan HA, MacLennan BJ, Xu R, Hou Y, Lavin TK, Lea NE, Michalski JE, Babcock KR, Dietrich S, Matthews GA, Beyeler A, Calhoon GG, Glober G, Whitesell JD, Yao S, Cetin A, Harris JA, Zeng H, Tye KM, Reid RC, Wickersham IR. Nat Neurosci. 2018 Apr;21(4):638-646. doi: 10.1038/s41593-018-0091-7. Epub 2018 Mar 5. PubMed 29507411.
Backbone
  Vector backbone: cSPBN (pSAD)
  Backbone manufacturer: Karl-Klaus Conzelmann & Matthias Schnell
  Vector type: Mammalian Expression
Growth in bacteria
  Bacterial resistance: Ampicillin, 100 μg/mL
  Growth temperature: 37°C
  Growth strain: DH5alpha
  Copy number: High Copy
Gene/Insert
  Gene/Insert name: mCre
  Species: Synthetic
  Insert size (bp): 1056
  Promoter: CMV
  Cloning method: Gibson Cloning
  Sequencing primers: 5′ unknown
Terms and licenses: Academic/Nonprofit Terms; Industry Terms: Not Available to Industry
How to cite: pRVdG-4Cre was a gift from Ian Wickersham (Addgene plasmid # 98034 ; http://n2t.net/addgene:98034 ; RRID:Addgene_98034)
