[The description below was written by a language model from this plasmid's Addgene catalogue record and pLannotate feature annotations shown in this document.]
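Description:
pRVdG-4Cre is a 14.8 kb rabies virus genome plasmid, a cDNA copy of a first-generation (glycoprotein-deleted, ΔG) rabies viral vector built on the cSPBN/pSAD backbone derived from the SAD B19 strain. It sits in a pBluescript-type bacterial framework with a high-copy ColE1/pUC origin, an f1 origin, lacZα/lac promoter remnants and an ampicillin resistance gene for propagation and selection in E. coli.

The viral cassette is placed downstream of a CMV enhancer/promoter and a T7 promoter, so the full-length antigenome RNA can be transcribed either by cellular RNA polymerase II or by T7 polymerase in transfected mammalian cells. A hammerhead ribozyme upstream and a hepatitis delta virus ribozyme downstream, followed by a T7 terminator, cleave the transcript to generate the exact viral termini required for encapsidation and replication. Within the genome the annotated open reading frames run N, P, M, Cre, L. The glycoprotein gene is absent, and a synthetic Cre recombinase coding sequence (listed as mCre, about 1 kb) occupies its position between M and L, where it would be expressed from the viral transcription unit by the rabies polymerase rather than directly from CMV. A few short annotations, such as an HIV LTR fragment and a SET1 tag fragment, are probably incidental sequence matches rather than functional parts.

The plasmid serves as the starting material for rescuing recombinant virus. Because G is deleted, the glycoprotein must be supplied in trans, and the resulting particles infect cells but cannot spread further on their own. The associated work concerns retrograde targeting of projection neurons, where this Cre-expressing ΔG vector represents the first-generation design compared with less toxic double-deletion vectors. Delivered Cre can recombine loxP-flanked reporter or effector alleles in infected neurons.
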