Features (pLannotate 1.2.2; 25 found; start..end, strand, type, name):
      2..360     +  rep_origin     f1 ori (sequence partly withheld): f1 bacteriophage origin of replication; arrow indicates direction of (+) strand synthesis
    462..617     -  CDS            lacZα (fragment): LacZα fragment of β-galactosidase; lacZ fragment
    623..651     -  misc_feature   MCS (fragment): pBluescript multiple cloning site
    657..1036    +  enhancer       CMV enhancer: human cytomegalovirus immediate early enhancer
   1037..1240    +  promoter       CMV promoter: human cytomegalovirus (CMV) immediate early promoter
   1236..1269    +  LTR            5' LTR (truncated) (fragment): truncated 5' long terminal repeat (LTR) from HIV-1
   1285..1303    +  promoter       T7 promoter: promoter for bacteriophage T7 RNA polymerase
   1329..1354    +  misc_RNA       sTRSV HHRz (fragment): hammerhead ribozyme from the tobacco ringspot virus satellite RNA (Khvorova et al., 2003)
   1440..2789    +  CDS            N: NCAP_RABVS - Experimental evidence at protein level: Swiss-Prot protein existence level 1. Encapsidates the genome in a ratio of one protein N per nine ribonucleotides, protecting it from nucleases. If expressed without protein P it binds non-specifically RNA and therefore can bind it's own mRNA. Interaction with protein P abolishes any non-specific RNA binding, and prevents phosphorylation. The soluble N-P complex encapsidates specifically the genomic RNA, with protein N protecting the genome like a pearl necklace. The encapsidated genomic RNA is termed the nucleocapsid (NC) and serves as tem
   2883..3773    +  CDS            P: PHOSP_RABVS - Experimental evidence at protein level: Swiss-Prot protein existence level 1. Non catalytic polymerase cofactor and regulatory protein that plays a role in viral transcription and replication. Stabilizes the RNA polymerase L to the N-RNA template and binds the soluble protein N, preventing it from encapsidating non-genomic RNA. Also inhibits host IFN-alpha and IFN-beta signaling by binding and retaining phosphorylated STAT1 in the cytoplasm or by inhibiting the DNA binding of STAT1 in the nucleus. Might be involved, through interaction with host dynein, in intracellular microtubu
   3865..4470    +  CDS            M: MATRX_RABVS - Experimental evidence at protein level: Swiss-Prot protein existence level 1. Plays a major role in assembly, budding and uncoating of virion after membrane fusion (PubMed:33208464). Completely covers the ribonucleoprotein coil and keep it in condensed bullet-shaped form. Inhibits viral transcription and stimulates replication. Plays a major role in early induction of TRAIL-mediated apoptosis in infected neurons (PubMed:12771432, PubMed:9847327). From Rabies virus (strain SAD B19) (RABV).
   4721..5746    +  CDS            cre: RECR_BPP1 - Experimental evidence at protein level: Swiss-Prot protein existence level 1. Catalyzes site-specific recombination between two 34-base- pair LOXP sites. Its role is to maintain the phage genome as a monomeric unit-copy plasmid in the lysogenic state. From Escherichia phage P1 (Bacteriophage P1).
   5857..12237   +  CDS            L: L_RABVS - Experimental evidence at protein level: Swiss-Prot protein existence level 1. RNA-directed RNA polymerase that catalyzes the replication of viral genomic RNA. The template is composed of the viral RNA tightly encapsidated by the nucleoprotein (N). The replicase mode is dependent on intracellular N protein concentration. In this mode, the polymerase replicates the whole viral genome without recognizing transcriptional signals, and the replicated genome is not caped or polyadenylated. From Rabies virus (strain SAD B19) (RABV).
  12369..12461   +  ncRNA          HDV ribozyme: Accession: RF00094 - Hepatitis delta virus ribozyme
  12468..12517   +  CDS            SET1 (fragment): solubility-enhancement tag derived from T7 phage gene 10B
  12525..12572   +  terminator     T7 terminator: transcription terminator for bacteriophage T7 RNA polymerase
  12594..12635   -  misc_feature   MCS (fragment): pBluescript multiple cloning site
  12648..12666   -  promoter       T3 promoter: promoter for bacteriophage T3 RNA polymerase
  12709..12731   -  protein_bind   lac operator (fragment): The lac repressor binds to the lac operator to inhibit transcription in E. coli. This inhibition can be relieved by adding lactose or isopropyl-β-D-thiogalactopyranoside (IPTG). lac repressor encoded by lacI
  12735..12765   -  promoter       lac promoter: promoter for the E. coli lac operon
  12780..12801   -  protein_bind   CAP binding site: CAP binding activates transcription in the presence of cAMP. E. coli catabolite activator protein
  12814..12906   -  CDS            lacI (fragment): lac repressor; lacI; The lac repressor binds to the lac operator to inhibit transcription in E. coli. This inhibition can be relieved by adding lactose or isopropyl-β-D-thiogalactopyranoside (IPTG).
  13089..13677   -  rep_origin     ori: high-copy-number ColE1/pMB1/pBR322/pUC origin of replication
  13848..14708   -  CDS            AmpR: β-lactamase; bla; confers resistance to ampicillin, carbenicillin, and related antibiotics
  14709..14813   -  promoter       AmpR promoter: bla
>Addgene plasmid #98034 | pRVdG-4Cre | addgene full sequence | sequence record 193880 | Addgene NGS Result
G
[124 nt withheld, positions 2-125]
C
[91 nt withheld, positions 127-217]
A
[49 nt withheld, positions 219-267]
CCTTTGACGTTGGAGTCCACGTTCTTT
[37 nt withheld, positions 295-331]
ACCCTATCTCGGTCTATTCTTTTGATTTATAAGGGATTTTGCCGATTTCGGCCTATTGGTTAAAAAAATG
AGCTGATTTAACAAAAATTTAACGCGAATTTTAACAAAATATTAACGCTTACAATTTCCATTCGCCATTC
AGGCTGCGCAACTGTTGGGAAGGGCGATCGGTGCGGGCCTCTTCGCTATTACGCCAGCTGGCGAAAGGGG
GATGTGCTGCAAGGCGATTAAGTTGGGTAACGCCAGGGTTTTCCCAGTCACGACGTTGTAAAACGACGGC
CAGTGAGCGCGCGATAAGCTTGATATCGAATTCCTGCAGCGCGTTGACATTGATTATTGACTAGTTATTA
ATAGTAATCAATTACGGGGTCATTAGTTCATAGCCCATATATGGAGTTCCGCGTTACATAACTTACGGTA
AATGGCCCGCCTGGCTGACCGCCCAACGACCCCCGCCCATTGACGTCAATAATGACGTATGTTCCCATAG
TAACGCCAATAGGGACTTTCCATTGACGTCAATGGGTGGAGTATTTACGGTAAACTGCCCACTTGGCAGT
ACATCAAGTGTATCATATGCCAAGTACGCCCCCTATTGACGTCAATGACGGTAAATGGCCCGCCTGGCAT
TATGCCCAGTACATGACCTTATGGGACTTTCCTACTTGGCAGTACATCTACGTATTAGTCATCGCTATTA
CCATGGTGATGCGGTTTTGGCAGTACATCAATGGGCGTGGATAGCGGTTTGACTCACGGGGATTTCCAAG
TCTCCACCCCATTGACGTCAATGGGAGTTTGTTTTGGCACCAAAATCAACGGGACTTTCCAAAATGTCGT
AACAACTCCGCCCCATTGACGCAAATGGGCGGTAGGCGTGTACGGTGGGAGGTCTATATAAGCAGAGCTC
TCTGGCTAACTAGAGAACCCACTGCTTACTGGCTTATCGAAATTAATACGACTCACTATAGGGAGACCCA
AGCTGGCTAGATTAAGCGTCTGATGAGTCCGTGAGGACGAAACCCGGCGTACCGGGTCACGCTTAACAAC
CAGATCAAAGAAAAAACAGACATTGTCAATTGCAAAGCAAAAATGTAACACCCCTACAATGGATGCCGAC
AAGATTGTATTCAAAGTCAATAATCAGGTGGTCTCTTTGAAGCCTGAGATTATCGTGGATCAATATGAGT
ACAAGTACCCTGCCATCAAAGATTTGAAAAAGCCCTGTATAACCCTAGGAAAGGCTCCCGATTTAAATAA
AGCATACAAGTCAGTTTTGTCAGGCATGAGCGCCGCCAAACTTAATCCTGACGATGTATGTTCCTATTTG
GCAGCGGCAATGCAGTTTTTTGAGGGGACATGTCCGGAAGACTGGACCAGCTATGGAATTGTGATTGCAC
GAAAAGGAGATAAGATCACCCCAGGTTCTCTGGTGGAGATAAAACGTACTGATGTAGAAGGGAATTGGGC
TCTGACAGGAGGCATGGAACTGACAAGAGACCCCACTGTCCCTGAGCATGCGTCCTTAGTCGGTCTTCTC
TTGAGTCTGTATAGGTTGAGCAAAATATCCGGGCAAAACACTGGTAACTATAAGACAAACATTGCAGACA
GGATAGAGCAGATTTTTGAGACAGCCCCTTTTGTTAAAATCGTGGAACACCATACTCTAATGACAACTCA
CAAAATGTGTGCTAATTGGAGTACTATACCAAACTTCAGATTTTTGGCCGGAACCTATGACATGTTTTTC
TCCCGGATTGAGCATCTATATTCAGCAATCAGAGTGGGCACAGTTGTCACTGCTTATGAAGACTGTTCAG
GACTGGTATCATTTACTGGGTTCATAAAACAAATCAATCTCACCGCTAGAGAGGCAATACTATATTTCTT
CCACAAGAACTTTGAGGAAGAGATAAGAAGAATGTTTGAGCCAGGGCAGGAGACAGCTGTTCCTCACTCT
TATTTCATCCACTTCCGTTCACTAGGCTTGAGTGGGAAATCTCCTTATTCATCAAATGCTGTTGGTCACG
TGTTCAATCTCATTCACTTTGTAGGATGCTATATGGGTCAAGTCAGATCCCTAAATGCAACGGTTATTGC
TGCATGTGCTCCTCATGAAATGTCTGTTCTAGGGGGCTATCTGGGAGAGGAATTCTTCGGGAAAGGGACA
TTTGAAAGAAGATTCTTCAGAGATGAGAAAGAACTTCAAGAATACGAGGCGGCTGAACTGACAAAGACTG
ACGTAGCACTGGCAGATGATGGAACTGTCAACTCTGACGACGAGGACTACTTTTCAGGTGAAACCAGAAG
TCCGGAGGCTGTTTATACTCGAATCATGATGAATGGAGGTCGACTAAAGAGATCTCACATACGGAGATAT
GTCTCAGTCAGTTCCAATCATCAAGCCCGTCCAAACTCATTCGCCGAGTTTCTAAACAAGACATATTCGA
GTGACTCATAAGAAGTTGAATAACAAAATGCCGGAAATCTACGGATTGTGTATATCCATCATGAAAAAAA
CTAACACCCCTCCTTTCGAACCATCCCAAACATGAGCAAGATCTTTGTCAATCCTAGTGCTATTAGAGCC
GGTCTGGCCGATCTTGAGATGGCTGAAGAAACTGTTGATCTGATCAATAGAAATATCGAAGACAATCAGG
CTCATCTCCAAGGGGAACCCATAGAGGTGGACAATCTCCCTGAGGATATGGGGCGACTTCACCTGGATGA
TGGAAAATCGCCCAACCATGGTGAGATAGCCAAGGTGGGAGAAGGCAAGTATCGAGAGGACTTTCAGATG
GATGAAGGAGAGGATCCTAGCTTCCTGTTCCAGTCATACCTGGAAAATGTTGGAGTCCAAATAGTCAGAC
AAATGAGGTCAGGAGAGAGATTTCTCAAGATATGGTCACAGACCGTAGAAGAGATTATATCCTATGTCGC
GGTCAACTTTCCCAACCCTCCAGGAAAGTCTTCAGAGGATAAATCAACCCAGACTACTGGCCGAGAGCTC
AAGAAGGAGACAACACCCACTCCTTCTCAGAGAGAAAGCCAATCATCGAAAGCCAGGATGGCGGCTCAAA
TTGCTTCTGGCCCTCCAGCCCTTGAATGGTCGGCTACCAATGAAGAGGATGATCTATCAGTGGAGGCTGA
GATCGCTCACCAGATTGCAGAAAGTTTCTCCAAAAAATATAAGTTTCCCTCTCGATCCTCAGGGATACTC
TTGTATAATTTTGAGCAATTGAAAATGAACCTTGATGATATAGTTAAAGAGGCAAAAAATGTACCAGGTG
TGACCCGTTTAGCCCATGACGGGTCCAAACTCCCCCTAAGATGTGTACTGGGATGGGTCGCTTTGGCCAA
CTCTAAGAAATTCCAGTTGTTAGTCGAATCCGACAAGCTGAGTAAAATCATGCAAGATGACTTGAATCGC
TATACATCTTGCTAACCGAACCTCTCCCCTCAGTCCCTCTAGACAATAAAATCCGAGATGTCCCAAAGTC
AACATGAAAAAAACAGGCAACACCACTGATAAAATGAACCTCCTACGTAAGATAGTGAAAAACCGCAGGG
ACGAGGACACTCAAAAATCCTCTCCCGCGTCAGCCCCTCTGGATGACGATGACTTGTGGCTTCCACCCCC
TGAATACGTCCCGCTGAAAGAACTTACAGGCAAGAAGAACATGAGGAACTTTTGTATCAACGGAAGGGTT
AAAGTGTGTAGCCCGAATGGTTACTCGTTCAGGATCCTGCGGCACATTCTGAAATCATTCGACGAGATAT
ATTCTGGGAATCATAGGATGATCGGGTTAGTCAAAGTGGTTATTGGACTGGCTTTGTCAGGATCTCCAGT
CCCTGAGGGCCTGAACTGGGTATACAAATTGAGGAGAACCTTTATCTTCCAGTGGGCTGATTCCAGGGGC
CCTCTTGAAGGGGAGGAGTTGGAATACTCTCAGGAGATCACTTGGGATGATGATACTGAGTTCGTCGGAT
TGCAAATAAGAGTGATTGCAAAACAGTGTCATATCCAGGGCAGAGTCTGGTGTATCAACATGAACCCGAG
AGCATGTCAACTATGGTCTGACATGTCTCTTCAGACACAAAGGTCCGAAGAGGACAAAGATTCCTCTCTG
CTTCTAGAATAATCAGATTATATCCCGCAAATTTATCACTTGTTTACCTCTGGAGGAGAGAACATATGGG
CTCAACTCCAACCCTTGGGAGCAATATAACAAAAAACATGTTATGGTGCCATTAAACCGCTGCATTTCAT
CAAAGTCAAGTTGATTACCTTTACATTTTGATCCTCTTGGATGTGAAAAAAACTATTAACATCCCTCAAA
AGACCCCGGGAAAGCCGCCACCATGGTGCCCAAGAAGAAGAGGAAGGTGAGCAACCTGCTGACCGTGCAC
CAGAACCTGCCCGCCCTGCCCGTGGACGCCACCAGCGACGAGGTGCGCAAGAACCTGATGGACATGTTCC
GCGACCGCCAGGCCTTCAGCGAGCACACCTGGAAGATGCTGCTGAGCGTGTGCCGCAGCTGGGCCGCCTG
GTGCAAGCTGAACAACCGCAAGTGGTTCCCCGCCGAGCCCGAGGACGTGCGCGACTACCTGCTGTACCTG
CAGGCCCGCGGCCTGGCCGTGAAGACCATCCAGCAGCACCTGGGCCAGCTGAACATGCTGCACCGCCGCA
GCGGCCTGCCCCGCCCCAGCGACAGCAACGCCGTGAGCCTGGTGATGCGCCGCATCCGCAAGGAGAACGT
GGACGCCGGCGAGCGCGCCAAGCAGGCCCTGGCCTTCGAGCGCACCGACTTCGACCAGGTGCGCAGCCTG
ATGGAGAACAGCGACCGCTGCCAGGACATCCGCAACCTGGCCTTCCTGGGCATCGCCTACAACACCCTGC
TGCGCATCGCCGAGATCGCCCGCATCCGCGTGAAGGACATCAGCCGCACCGACGGCGGCCGCATGCTGAT
CCACATCGGCCGCACCAAGACCCTGGTGAGCACCGCCGGCGTGGAGAAGGCCCTGAGCCTGGGCGTGACC
AAGCTGGTGGAGCGCTGGATCAGCGTGAGCGGCGTGGCCGACGACCCCAACAACTACCTGTTCTGCCGCG
TGCGCAAGAACGGCGTGGCCGCCCCCAGCGCCACCAGCCAGCTGAGCACCCGGGCCCTGGAGGGCATCTT
CGAGGCCACCCACCGCCTGATCTACGGCGCCAAGGACGACAGCGGCCAGCGCTACCTGGCCTGGAGCGGC
CACAGCGCCCGCGTGGGCGCCGCCCGCGACATGGCCCGCGCCGGCGTGAGCATCCCCGAGATCATGCAGG
CCGGCGGCTGGACCAACGTGAACATCGTGATGAACTACATCCGCAACCTGGACAGCGAGACCGGCGCCAT
GGTGCGCCTGCTGGAGGACGGCGACTGATGAGCTAGCTTATAAAGTGCTGGGTCATCTAAGCTTTTCAGT
CGAGAAAAAAACATTAGATCAGAAGAACAACTGGCAACACTTCTCAACCTGAGACTTACTTCAAGATGCT
CGATCCTGGAGAGGTCTATGATGACCCTATTGACCCAATCGAGTTAGAGGCTGAACCCAGAGGAACCCCC
ATTGTCCCCAACATCTTGAGGAACTCTGACTACAATCTCAACTCTCCTTTGATAGAAGATCCTGCTAGAC
TAATGTTAGAATGGTTAAAAACAGGGAATAGACCTTATCGGATGACTCTAACAGACAATTGCTCCAGGTC
TTTCAGAGTTTTGAAAGATTATTTCAAGAAGGTAGATTTGGGTTCTCTCAAGGTGGGCGGAATGGCTGCA
CAGTCAATGATTTCTCTCTGGTTATATGGTGCCCACTCTGAATCCAACAGGAGCCGGAGATGTATAACAG
ACTTGGCCCATTTCTATTCCAAGTCGTCCCCCATAGAGAAGCTGTTGAATCTCACGCTAGGAAATAGAGG
GCTGAGAATCCCCCCAGAGGGAGTGTTAAGTTGCCTTGAGAGGGTTGATTATGATAATGCATTTGGAAGG
TATCTTGCCAACACGTATTCCTCTTACTTGTTCTTCCATGTAATCACCTTATACATGAACGCCCTAGACT
GGGATGAAGAAAAGACCATCCTAGCATTATGGAAAGATTTAACCTCAGTGGACATCGGGAAGGACTTGGT
AAAGTTCAAAGACCAAATATGGGGACTGCTGATCGTGACAAAGGACTTTGTTTACTCCCAAAGTTCCAAT
TGTCTTTTTGACAGAAACTACACACTTATGCTAAAAGATCTTTTCTTGTCTCGCTTCAACTCCTTAATGG
TCTTGCTCTCTCCCCCAGAGCCCCGATACTCAGATGACTTGATATCTCAACTATGCCAGCTGTACATTGC
TGGGGATCAAGTCTTGTCTATGTGTGGAAACTCCGGCTATGAAGTCATCAAAATATTGGAGCCATATGTC
GTGAATAGTTTAGTCCAGAGAGCAGAAAAGTTTAGGCCTCTCATTCATTCCTTGGGAGACTTTCCTGTAT
TTATAAAAGACAAGGTAAGTCAACTTGAAGAGACGTTCGGTCCCTGTGCAAGAAGGTTCTTTAGGGCTCT
GGATCAATTCGACAACATACATGACTTGGTTTTTGTGTTTGGCTGTTACAGGCATTGGGGGCACCCATAT
ATAGATTATCGAAAGGGTCTGTCAAAACTATATGATCAGGTTCACCTTAAAAAAATGATAGATAAGTCCT
ACCAGGAGTGCTTAGCAAGCGACCTAGCCAGGAGGATCCTTAGATGGGGTTTTGATAAGTACTCCAAGTG
GTATCTGGATTCAAGATTCCTAGCCCGAGACCACCCCTTGACTCCTTATATCAAAACCCAAACATGGCCA
CCCAAACATATTGTAGACTTGGTGGGGGATACATGGCACAAGCTCCCGATCACGCAGATCTTTGAGATTC
CTGAATCAATGGATCCGTCAGAAATATTGGATGACAAATCACATTCTTTCACCAGAACGAGACTAGCTTC
TTGGCTGTCAGAAAACCGAGGGGGGCCTGTTCCTAGCGAAAAAGTTATTATCACGGCCCTGTCTAAGCCG
CCTGTCAATCCCCGAGAGTTTCTGAGGTCTATAGACCTCGGAGGATTGCCAGATGAAGACTTGATAATTG
GCCTCAAGCCAAAGGAACGGGAATTGAAGATTGAAGGTCGATTCTTTGCTCTAATGTCATGGAATCTAAG
ATTGTATTTTGTCATCACTGAAAAACTCTTGGCCAACTACATCTTGCCACTTTTTGACGCGCTGACTATG
ACAGACAACCTGAACAAGGTGTTTAAAAAGCTGATCGACAGGGTCACCGGGCAAGGGCTTTTGGACTATT
CAAGGGTCACATATGCATTTCACCTGGACTATGAAAAGTGGAACAACCATCAAAGATTAGAGTCAACAGA
GGATGTATTTTCTGTCCTAGATCAAGTGTTTGGATTGAAGAGAGTGTTTTCTAGAACACACGAGTTTTTT
CAAAAGGCCTGGATCTATTATTCAGACAGATCAGACCTCATCGGGTTACGGGAGGATCAAATATACTGCT
TAGATGCGTCCAACGGCCCAACCTGTTGGAATGGCCAGGATGGCGGGCTAGAAGGCTTACGGCAGAAGGG
CTGGAGTCTAGTCAGCTTATTGATGATAGATAGAGAATCTCAAATCAGGAACACAAGAACCAAAATACTA
GCTCAAGGAGACAACCAGGTTTTATGTCCGACATACATGTTGTCGCCAGGGCTATCTCAAGAGGGGCTCC
TCTATGAATTGGAGAGAATATCAAGGAATGCACTTTCGATATACAGAGCCGTCGAGGAAGGGGCATCTAA
GCTAGGGCTGATCATCAAGAAAGAAGAGACCATGTGTAGTTATGACTTCCTCATCTATGGAAAAACCCCT
TTGTTTAGAGGTAACATATTGGTGCCTGAGTCCAAAAGATGGGCCAGAGTCTCTTGCGTCTCTAATGACC
AAATAGTCAACCTCGCCAATATAATGTCGACAGTGTCCACCAATGCGCTAACAGTGGCACAACACTCTCA
ATCTTTGATCAAACCGATGAGGGATTTTCTGCTCATGTCAGTACAGGCAGTCTTTCACTACCTGCTATTT
AGCCCAATCTTAAAGGGAAGAGTTTACAAGATTCTGAGCGCTGAAGGGGAGAGCTTTCTCCTAGCCATGT
CAAGGATAATCTATCTAGATCCTTCTTTGGGAGGGATATCTGGAATGTCCCTCGGAAGATTCCATATACG
ACAGTTCTCAGACCCTGTCTCTGAAGGGTTATCCTTCTGGAGAGAGATCTGGTTAAGCTCCCAAGAGTCC
TGGATTCACGCGTTGTGTCAAGAGGCTGGAAACCCAGATCTTGGAGAGAGAACACTCGAGAGCTTCACTC
GCCTTCTAGAAGATCCGACCACCTTAAATATCAGAGGAGGGGCCAGTCCTACCATTCTACTCAAGGATGC
AATCAGAAAGGCTTTATATGACGAGGTGGACAAGGTGGAAAATTCAGAGTTTCGAGAGGCAATCCTGTTG
TCCAAGACCCATAGAGATAATTTTATACTCTTCTTAATATCTGTTGAGCCTCTGTTTCCTCGATTTCTCA
GTGAGCTATTCAGTTCGTCTTTTTTGGGAATCCCCGAGTCAATCATTGGATTGATACAAAACTCCCGAAC
GATAAGAAGGCAGTTTAGAAAGAGTCTCTCAAAAACTTTAGAAGAATCCTTCTACAACTCAGAGATCCAC
GGGATTAGTCGGATGACCCAGACACCTCAGAGGGTTGGGGGGGTGTGGCCTTGCTCTTCAGAGAGGGCAG
ATCTACTTAGGGAGATCTCTTGGGGAAGAAAAGTGGTAGGCACGACAGTTCCTCACCCTTCTGAGATGTT
GGGATTACTTCCCAAGTCCTCTATTTCTTGCACTTGTGGAGCAACAGGAGGAGGCAATCCTAGAGTTTCT
GTATCAGTACTCCCGTCCTTTGATCAGTCATTTTTTTCACGAGGCCCCCTAAAGGGATACTTGGGCTCGT
CCACCTCTATGTCGACCCAGCTATTCCATGCATGGGAAAAAGTCACTAATGTTCATGTGGTGAAGAGAGC
TCTATCGTTAAAAGAATCTATAAACTGGTTCATTACTAGAGATTCCAACTTGGCTCAAGCTCTAATTAGG
AACATTATGTCTCTGACAGGCCCTGATTTCCCTCTAGAGGAGGCCCCTGTCTTCAAAAGGACGGGGTCAG
CCTTGCATAGGTTCAAGTCTGCCAGATACAGCGAAGGAGGGTATTCTTCTGTCTGCCCGAACCTCCTCTC
TCATATTTCTGTTAGTACAGACACCATGTCTGATTTGACCCAAGACGGGAAGAACTACGATTTCATGTTC
CAGCCATTGATGCTTTATGCACAGACATGGACATCAGAGCTGGTACAGAGAGACACAAGGCTAAGAGACT
CTACGTTTCATTGGCACCTCCGATGCAACAGGTGTGTGAGACCCATTGACGACGTGACCCTGGAGACCTC
TCAGATCTTCGAGTTTCCGGATGTGTCGAAAAGAATATCCAGAATGGTTTCTGGGGCTGTGCCTCACTTC
CAGAGGCTTCCCGATATCCGTCTGAGACCAGGAGATTTTGAATCTCTAAGCGGTAGAGAAAAGTCTCACC
ATATCGGATCAGCTCAGGGGCTCTTATACTCAATCTTAGTGGCAATTCACGACTCAGGATACAATGATGG
AACCATCTTCCCTGTCAACATATACGGCAAGGTTTCCCCTAGAGACTATTTGAGAGGGCTCGCAAGGGGA
GTATTGATAGGATCCTCGATTTGCTTCTTGACAAGAATGACAAATATCAATATTAATAGACCTCTTGAAT
TGGTCTCAGGGGTAATCTCATATATTCTCCTGAGGCTAGATAACCATCCCTCCTTGTACATAATGCTCAG
AGAACCGTCTCTTAGAGGAGAGATATTTTCTATCCCTCAGAAAATCCCCGCCGCTTATCCAACCACTATG
AAAGAAGGCAACAGATCAATCTTGTGTTATCTCCAACATGTGCTACGCTATGAGCGAGAGATAATCACGG
CGTCTCCAGAGAATGACTGGCTATGGATCTTTTCAGACTTTAGAAGTGCCAAAATGACGTACCTATCCCT
CATTACTTACCAGTCTCATCTTCTACTCCAGAGGGTTGAGAGAAACCTATCTAAGAGTATGAGAGATAAC
CTGCGACAATTGAGTTCTTTGATGAGGCAGGTGCTGGGCGGGCACGGAGAAGATACCTTAGAGTCAGACG
ACAACATTCAACGACTGCTAAAAGACTCTTTACGAAGGACAAGATGGGTGGATCAAGAGGTGCGCCATGC
AGCTAGAACCATGACTGGAGATTACAGCCCCAACAAGAAGGTGTCCCGTAAGGTAGGATGTTCAGAATGG
GTCTGCTCTGCTCAACAGGTTGCAGTCTCTACCTCAGCAAACCCGGCCCCTGTCTCGGAGCTTGACATAA
GGGCCCTCTCTAAGAGGTTCCAGAACCCTTTGATCTCGGGCTTGAGAGTGGTTCAGTGGGCAACCGGTGC
TCATTATAAGCTTAAGCCTATTCTAGATGATCTCAATGTTTTCCCATCTCTCTGCCTTGTAGTTGGGGAC
GGGTCAGGGGGGATATCAAGGGCAGTCCTCAACATGTTTCCAGATGCCAAGCTTGTGTTCAACAGTCTTT
TAGAGGTGAATGACCTGATGGCTTCCGGAACACATCCACTGCCTCCTTCAGCAATCATGAGGGGAGGAAA
TGATATCGTCTCCAGAGTGATAGATCTTGACTCAATCTGGGAAAAACCGTCCGACTTGAGAAACTTGGCA
ACCTGGAAATACTTCCAGTCAGTCCAAAAGCAGGTCAACATGTCCTATGACCTCATTATTTGCGATGCAG
AAGTTACTGACATTGCATCTATCAACCGGATCACCCTGTTAATGTCCGATTTTGCATTGTCTATAGATGG
ACCACTCTATTTGGTCTTCAAAACTTATGGGACTATGCTAGTAAATCCAAACTACAAGGCTATTCAACAC
CTGTCAAGAGCGTTCCCCTCGGTCACAGGGTTTATCACCCAAGTAACTTCGTCTTTTTCATCTGAGCTCT
ACCTCCGATTCTCCAAACGAGGGAAGTTTTTCAGAGATGCTGAGTACTTGACCTCTTCCACCCTTCGAGA
AATGAGCCTTGTGTTATTCAATTGTAGCAGCCCCAAGAGTGAGATGCAGAGAGCTCGTTCCTTGAACTAT
CAGGATCTTGTGAGAGGATTTCCTGAAGAAATCATATCAAATCCTTACAATGAGATGATCATAACTCTGA
TTGACAGTGATGTAGAATCTTTTCTAGTCCACAAGATGGTTGATGATCTTGAGTTACAGAGGGGAACTCT
GTCTAAAGTGGCTATCATTATAGCCATCATGATAGTTTTCTCCAACAGAGTCTTCAACGTTTCCAAACCC
CTAACTGACCCCTCGTTCTATCCACCGTCTGATCCCAAAATCCTGAGGCACTTCAACATATGTTGCAGTA
CTATGATGTATCTATCTACTGCTTTAGGTGACGTCCCTAGCTTCGCAAGACTTCACGACCTGTATAACAG
ACCTATAACTTATTACTTCAGAAAGCAAGTCATTCGAGGGAACGTTTATCTATCTTGGAGTTGGTCCAAC
GACACCTCAGTGTTCAAAAGGGTAGCCTGTAATTCTAGCCTGAGTCTGTCATCTCACTGGATCAGGTTGA
TTTACAAGATAGTGAAGACTACCAGACTCGTTGGCAGCATCAAGGATCTATCCAGAGAAGTGGAAAGACA
CCTTCATAGGTACAACAGGTGGATCACCCTAGAGGATATCAGATCTAGATCATCCCTACTAGACTACAGT
TGCCTGTGAACCGGATACTCCTGGAAGCCTGCCCATGCTAAGACTCTTGTGTGATGTATCTTGAAAAAAA
CAAGATCCTAAATCTGAACCTTTGGTTGTTTGATTGTTTTTCTCATTTTTGTTGTTTATTTGTTAAGCGT
GGGTCGGCATGGCATCTCCACCTCCTCGCGGTCCGACCTGGGCATCCGAAGGAGGACGCACGTCCACTCG
GATGGCTAAGGGAGGGCGGGGATCCGGCTGCTAACAAAGCCCGAAAGGAAGCTGAGTTGGCTGCTGCCAC
CGCTGAGCAATAACTAGCATAACCCCTTGGGGCCTCTAAACGGGTCTTGAGGGGTTTTTTGCTGAAAGGA
GGAACTATATCCGGATCCACTAGTTCTAGAGCGGCCGCCACCGCGGTGGAGCTCCAGCTTTTGTTCCCTT
TAGTGAGGGTTAATTGCGCGCTTGGCGTAATCATGGTCATAGCTGTTTCCTGTGTGAAATTGTTATCCGC
TCACAATTCCACACAACATACGAGCCGGAAGCATAAAGTGTAAAGCCTGGGGTGCCTAATGAGTGAGCTA
ACTCACATTAATTGCGTTGCGCTCACTGCCCGCTTTCCAGTCGGGAAACCTGTCGTGCCAGCTGCATTAA
TGAATCGGCCAACGCGCGGGGAGAGGCGGTTTGCGTATTGGGCGCTCTTCCGCTTCCTCGCTCACTGACT
CGCTGCGCTCGGTCGTTCGGCTGCGGCGAGCGGTATCAGCTCACTCAAAGGCGGTAATACGGTTATCCAC
AGAATCAGGGGATAACGCAGGAAAGAACATGTGAGCAAAAGGCCAGCAAAAGGCCAGGAACCGTAAAAAG
GCCGCGTTGCTGGCGTTTTTCCATAGGCTCCGCCCCCCTGACGAGCATCACAAAAATCGACGCTCAAGTC
AGAGGTGGCGAAACCCGACAGGACTATAAAGATACCAGGCGTTTCCCCCTGGAAGCTCCCTCGTGCGCTC
TCCTGTTCCGACCCTGCCGCTTACCGGATACCTGTCCGCCTTTCTCCCTTCGGGAAGCGTGGCGCTTTCT
CATAGCTCACGCTGTAGGTATCTCAGTTCGGTGTAGGTCGTTCGCTCCAAGCTGGGCTGTGTGCACGAAC
CCCCCGTTCAGCCCGACCGCTGCGCCTTATCCGGTAACTATCGTCTTGAGTCCAACCCGGTAAGACACGA
CTTATCGCCACTGGCAGCAGCCACTGGTAACAGGATTAGCAGAGCGAGGTATGTAGGCGGTGCTACAGAG
TTCTTGAAGTGGTGGCCTAACTACGGCTACACTAGAAGAACAGTATTTGGTATCTGCGCTCTGCTGAAGC
CAGTTACCTTCGGAAAAAGAGTTGGTAGCTCTTGATCCGGCAAACAAACCACCGCTGGTAGCGGTGGTTT
TTTTGTTTGCAAGCAGCAGATTACGCGCAGAAAAAAAGGATCTCAAGAAGATCCTTTGATCTTTTCTACG
GGGTCTGACGCTCAGTGGAACGAAAACTCACGTTAAGGGATTTTGGTCATGAGATTATCAAAAAGGATCT
TCACCTAGATCCTTTTAAATTAAAAATGAAGTTTTAAATCAATCTAAAGTATATATGAGTAAACTTGGTC
TGACAGTTACCAATGCTTAATCAGTGAGGCACCTATCTCAGCGATCTGTCTATTTCGTTCATCCATAGTT
GCCTGACTCCCCGTCGTGTAGATAACTACGATACGGGAGGGCTTACCATCTGGCCCCAGTGCTGCAATGA
TACCGCGAGACCCACCCTTGGAGGCTCCAGATTTATCAGCAATAAACCAGCCAGCCGGAAGGGCCGAGCG
CAGAAGTGGTCCTGCAACTTTATCCGCCTCCATCCAGTCTATTAATTGTTGCCGGGAAGCTAGAGTAAGT
AGTTCGCCAGTTAATAGTTTGCGCAACGTTGTTGCCATTGCTACAGGCATCGTGGTGTCACGCTCGTCGT
TTGGTATGGCTTCATTCAGCTCCGGTTCCCAACGATCAAGGCGAGTTACATGATCCCCCATGTTGTGCAA
AAAAGCGGTTAGCTCCTTCGGTCCTCCGATCGTTGTCAGAAGTAAGTTGGCCGCAGTGTTATCACTCATG
GTTATGGCAGCACTGCATAATTCTCTTACTGTCATGCCATCCGTAAGATGCTTTTCTGTGACTGGTGAGT
ACTCAACCAAGTCATTCTGAGAATAGTGTATGCGGCGACCGAGTTGCTCTTGCCCGGCGTCAATACGGGA
TAATACCGCGCCACATAGCAGAACTTTAAAAGTGCTCATCATTGGAAAACGTTCTTCGGGGCGAAAACTC
TCAAGGATCTTACCGCTGTTGAGATCCAGTTCGATGTAACCCACTCGTGCACCCAACTGATCTTCAGCAT
CTTTTACTTTCACCAGCGTTTCTGGGTGAGCAAAAACAGGAAGGCAAAATGCCGCAAAAAAGGGAATAAG
GGCGACACGGAAATGTTGAATACTCATACTCTTCCTTTTTCAATATTATTGAAGCATTTATCAGGGTTAT
TGTCTCATGAGCGGATACATATTTGAATGTATTTAGAAAAATAAACAAATAGGGGTTCCGCGCACATTTC
CCCGAAAAGTGCCACCT
